Addgene plasmid #86008: Lenti CGIP + M-AAT target
Purpose: lenti reporter plasmid with M-AAT-specific gRNA target-sequence, to be used with tGFP #26864
Depositing lab: Tobias Cantz. Depositing organization: Medizinische Hochschule Hannover. Publication: Improved bi-allelic modification of a transcriptionally silent locus in patient-derived iPSC by Cas9 nickase. Eggenschwiler R, Moslem M, Fraguas MS, Galla M, Papp O, Naujock M, Fonfara I, Gensch I, Wahner A, Beh-Pajooh A, Mussolino C, Tauscher M, Steinemann D, Wegner F, Petri S, Schambach A, Charpentier E, Cathomen T, Cantz T. Sci Rep. 2016 Dec 2;6:38198. doi: 10.1038/srep38198. PubMed 27910942.
Backbone
  Vector backbone: unknown
  Vector type: Lentiviral
Growth in bacteria
  Bacterial resistance: Ampicillin, 100 μg/mL
  Growth temperature: 37°C
  Growth strain: NEB Stable
  Copy number: High Copy
Gene/Insert 1
  Gene/Insert name: CAG promoter (alt name: CMV i/e enhancer + chicken beta-actin promoter)
  Insert size (bp): 1651
  Cloning method: Unknown
  Sequencing primers: 5′ TTACAAAAATTCAAAATTTTATC
Gene/Insert 2
  Gene/Insert name: M-AAT target
  Species: H. sapiens (human)
  Insert size (bp): 59
  Mutation: V30M
  Cloning method: Unknown
  Sequencing primers: 5′ TCCTGGGCAACGTGCTGGTTATTG
Terms and licenses: Academic/Nonprofit Terms; Industry Terms: Not Available to Industry
How to cite: Lenti CGIP + M-AAT target was a gift from Tobias Cantz (Addgene plasmid # 86008 ; http://n2t.net/addgene:86008 ; RRID:Addgene_86008)
