[The description below was written by a language model from this plasmid's Addgene catalogue record and pLannotate feature annotations shown in this document.]
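Description:
Lenti CGIP + M-AAT target is a third-generation-style, self-inactivating HIV-1 lentiviral reporter plasmid; the record lists the backbone as unknown. It is propagated in E. coli from a high-copy ColE1/pUC-type origin under ampicillin selection (AmpR), and also carries an f1 origin, an SV40 origin and residual pBluescript-type lac/T7/T3 elements outside the viral region. Viral genomic RNA is driven in packaging cells by an RSV promoter fused to a truncated 5' LTR, followed by the Ψ packaging signal with a partial gag fragment, the Rev response element and the cPPT/CTS. The ΔU3 3' LTR inactivates LTR promoter activity after integration, and an SV40 polyadenylation signal lies downstream.

The internal cassette is expressed from the CAG promoter (CMV immediate-early enhancer, chicken β-actin promoter and chimeric intron). It drives a GFP coding region, then an EMCV IRES and the puromycin N-acetyltransferase gene, with a WPRE to enhance transcript expression; the IRES allows puromycin selection of transduced cells from the same transcript. The feature table annotates EGFP as two separate fragments with a gap of about 60 nt between them. This is consistent with the 59 bp human M-AAT gRNA target sequence interrupting the reporter, although the table does not annotate the target itself. The catalogue also lists a V30M mutation without further explanation.

The stated purpose is a lentiviral reporter carrying the M-AAT-specific gRNA target, to be used with a separate tGFP plasmid. This suggests a GFP-based assay of nuclease or nickase cleavage and repair, but the record does not describe the exact readout.
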