Features (pLannotate 1.2.2; 31 found; start..end, strand, type, name):
      8..229     +  promoter       RSV promoter: Rous sarcoma virus enhancer/promoter
    236..416     +  LTR            5' LTR (truncated): truncated 5' long terminal repeat (LTR) from HIV-1
    460..585     +  misc_feature   HIV-1 Ψ: packaging signal of human immunodeficiency virus type 1
    569..932     +  CDS            HIV-1 gag (fragment): gag protein from human immunodeficiency virus 1; gag
   1027..1363    +  ncRNA          RRE: Accession: RF00036 - HIV Rev response element
   1688..1788    +  CDS            Rev (fragment): human immunodeficiency virus 1 (HIV-1) Rev protein; rev; enhances nuclear export of unspliced and incompletely spliced viral mRNAs
   1807..1924    +  misc_feature   cPPT/CTS: central polypurine tract and central termination sequence of HIV-1
   1947..2250    +  enhancer       CMV enhancer: human cytomegalovirus immediate early enhancer
   2253..2528    +  promoter       chicken β-actin promoter: No description available
   2529..3541    +  intron         chimeric intron: chimera between introns from chicken β-actin and rabbit β-globin
   3625..3945    +  CDS            (3-F)Tyr-EGFP (fragment): (3-F)Tyr-EGFP is a basic (constitutively fluorescent) green fluorescent protein published in 2004, derived from Aequorea victoria.
   4008..4400    +  CDS            EGFP (fragment): the original enhanced GFP (Yang et al., 1996) mammalian codon-optimized
   4551..5013    +  misc_feature   IRES: internal ribosome entry site (IRES) of the encephalomyocarditis virus (EMCV)
   5027..5626    +  CDS            PuroR: puromycin N-acetyltransferase; pac from Streptomyces alboniger; confers resistance to puromycin
   5680..5714    +  misc_feature   MCS (fragment): pBluescript multiple cloning site
   5736..6324    +  misc_feature   WPRE: woodchuck hepatitis virus posttranscriptional regulatory element
   6341..6409    +  CDS            nef (fragment): NEF_HV1Z2 - Experimental evidence at protein level: Swiss-Prot protein existence level 1. Extracellular Nef protein targets CD4(+) T-lymphocytes for apoptosis by interacting with CXCR4 surface receptors. From Human immunodeficiency virus type 1 group M subtype D (isolate Z2/CDC-Z34) (HIV-1).
   6411..6644    +  LTR            3' LTR (ΔU3): self-inactivating 3' long terminal repeat (LTR) from HIV-1
   6716..6837    +  polyA_signal   SV40 poly(A) signal: SV40 polyadenylation signal
   6856..6991    +  rep_origin     SV40 ori: SV40 origin of replication
   7024..7042    -  promoter       T7 promoter: promoter for bacteriophage T7 RNA polymerase
   7050..7205    +  CDS            lacZα (fragment): LacZα fragment of β-galactosidase; lacZ fragment
   7213..7668    +  rep_origin     f1 ori (sequence partly withheld): f1 bacteriophage origin of replication; arrow indicates direction of (+) strand synthesis
   7697..7801    +  promoter       AmpR promoter: bla
   7802..8662    +  CDS            AmpR: β-lactamase; bla; confers resistance to ampicillin, carbenicillin, and related antibiotics
   8833..9421    +  rep_origin     ori: high-copy-number ColE1/pMB1/pBR322/pUC origin of replication
   9604..9696    +  CDS            lacI (fragment): lac repressor; lacI; The lac repressor binds to the lac operator to inhibit transcription in E. coli. This inhibition can be relieved by adding lactose or isopropyl-β-D-thiogalactopyranoside (IPTG).
   9709..9730    +  protein_bind   CAP binding site: CAP binding activates transcription in the presence of cAMP. E. coli catabolite activator protein
   9745..9775    +  promoter       lac promoter: promoter for the E. coli lac operon
   9783..9799    +  protein_bind   lac operator: The lac repressor binds to the lac operator to inhibit transcription in E. coli. This inhibition can be relieved by adding lactose or isopropyl-β-D-thiogalactopyranoside (IPTG). lac repressor encoded by lacI
   9844..9862    +  promoter       T3 promoter: promoter for bacteriophage T3 RNA polymerase
>Addgene plasmid #86008 | Lenti CGIP + M-AAT target | depositor full sequence | sequence record 167110 | full
AGCTTAATGTAGTCTTATGCAATACTCTTGTAGTCTTGCAACATGGTAACGATGAGTTAGCAACATGCCT
TACAAGGAGAGAAAAAGCACCGTGCATGCCGATTGGTGGAAGTAAGGTGGTACGATCGTGCCTTATTAGG
AAGGCAACAGACGGGTCTGACATGGATTGGACGAACCACTGAATTGCCGCATTGCAGAGATATTGTATTT
AAGTGCCTAGCTCGATACAATAAACGGGTCTCTCTGGTTAGACCAGATCTGAGCCTGGGAGCTCTCTGGC
TAACTAGGGAACCCACTGCTTAAGCCTCAATAAAGCTTGCCTTGAGTGCTTCAAGTAGTGTGTGCCCGTC
TGTTGTGTGACTCTGGTAACTAGAGATCCCTCAGACCCTTTTAGTCAGTGTGGAAAATCTCTAGCAGTGG
CGCCCGAACAGGGACCTGAAAGCGAAAGGGAAACCAGAGCTCTCTCGACGCAGGACTCGGCTTGCTGAAG
CGCGCACGGCAAGAGGCGAGGGGCGGCGACTGGTGAGTACGCCAAAAATTTTGACTAGCGGAGGCTAGAA
GGAGAGAGATGGGTGCGAGAGCGTCAGTATTAAGCGGGGGAGAATTAGATCGCGATGGGAAAAAATTCGG
TTAAGGCCAGGGGGAAAGAAAAAATATAAATTAAAACATATAGTATGGGCAAGCAGGGAGCTAGAACGAT
TCGCAGTTAATCCTGGCCTGTTAGAAACATCAGAAGGCTGTAGACAAATACTGGGACAGCTACAACCATC
CCTTCAGACAGGATCAGAAGAACTTAGATCATTATATAATACAGTAGCAACCCTCTATTGTGTGCATCAA
AGGATAGAGATAAAAGACACCAAGGAAGCTTTAGACAAGATAGAGGAAGAGCAAAACAAAAGTAAGACCA
CCGCACAGCAAGCGGCCGCTGATCTTCAGACCTGGAGGAGGAGATATGAGGGACAATTGGAGAAGTGAAT
TATATAAATATAAAGTAGTAAAAATTGAACCATTAGGAGTAGCACCCACCAAGGCAAAGAGAAGAGTGGT
GCAGAGAGAAAAAAGAGCAGTGGGAATAGGAGCTTTGTTCCTTGGGTTCTTGGGAGCAGCAGGAAGCACT
ATGGGCGCAGCCTCAATGACGCTGACGGTACAGGCCAGACAATTATTGTCTGGTATAGTGCAGCAGCAGA
ACAATTTGCTGAGGGCTATTGAGGCGCAACAGCATCTGTTGCAACTCACAGTCTGGGGCATCAAGCAGCT
CCAGGCAAGAATCCTGGCTGTGGAAAGATACCTAAAGGATCAACAGCTCCTGGGGATTTGGGGTTGCTCT
GGAAAACTCATTTGCACCACTGCTGTGCCTTGGAATGCTAGTTGGAGTAATAAATCTCTGGAACAGATTT
GGAATCACACGACCTGGATGGAGTGGGACAGAGAAATTAACAATTACACAAGCTTAATACACTCCTTAAT
TGAAGAATCGCAAAACCAGCAAGAAAAGAATGAACAAGAATTATTGGAATTAGATAAATGGGCAAGTTTG
TGGAATTGGTTTAACATAACAAATTGGCTGTGGTATATAAAATTATTCATAATGATAGTAGGAGGCTTGG
TAGGTTTAAGAATAGTTTTTGCTGTACTTTCTATAGTGAATAGAGTTAGGCAGGGATATTCACCATTATC
GTTTCAGACCCACCTCCCAACCCCGAGGGGACCCGACAGGCCCGAAGGAATAGAAGAAGAAGGTGGAGAG
AGAGACAGAGACAGATCCATTCGATTAGTGAACGGATCTCGACGGTATCGGTTAACTTTTAAAAGAAAAG
GGGGGATTGGGGGGTACAGTGCAGGGGAAAGAATAGTAGACATAATAGCAACAGACATACAAACTAAAGA
ATTACAAAAACAAATTACAAAAATTCAAAATTTTATCGATAAGCTTGGGAGTTCCGCGTTACATAACTTA
CGGTAAATGGCCCGCCTGGCTGACCGCCCAACGACCCCCGCCCATTGACGTCAATAATGACGTATGTTCC
CATAGTAACGCCAATAGGGACTTTCCATTGACGTCAATGGGTGGAGTATTTACGGTAAACTGCCCACTTG
GCAGTACATCAAGTGTATCATATGCCAAGTACGCCCCCTATTGACGTCAATGACGGTAAATGGCCCGCCT
GGCATTATGCCCAGTACATGACCTTATGGGACTTTCCTACTTGGCAGTACATCTACGTATTAGTCATCGC
TATTACCATGGGTCGAGGTGAGCCCCACGTTCTGCTTCACTCTCCCCATCTCCCCCCCCTCCCCACCCCC
AATTTTGTATTTATTTATTTTTTAATTATTTTGTGCAGCGATGGGGGCGGGGGGGGGGGGGGCGCGCGCC
AGGCGGGGCGGGGCGGGGCGAGGGGCGGGGCGGGGCGAGGCGGAGAGGTGCGGCGGCAGCCAATCAGAGC
GGCGCGCTCCGAAAGTTTCCTTTTATGGCGAGGCGGCGGCGGCGGCGGCCCTATAAAAAGCGAAGCGCGC
GGCGGGCGGGAGTCGCTGCGTTGCCTTCGCCCCGTGCCCCGCTCCGCGCCGCCTCGCGCCGCCCGCCCCG
GCTCTGACTGACCGCGTTACTCCCACAGGTGAGCGGGCGGGACGGCCCTTCTCCTCCGGGCTGTAATTAG
CGCTTGGTTTAATGACGGCTCGTTTCTTTTCTGTGGCTGCGTGAAAGCCTTAAAGGGCTCCGGGAGGGCC
CTTTGTGCGGGGGGGAGCGGCTCGGGGGGTGCGTGCGTGTGTGTGTGCGTGGGGAGCGCCGCGTGCGGCC
CGCGCTGCCCGGCGGCTGTGAGCGCTGCGGGCGCGGCGCGGGGCTTTGTGCGCTCCGCGTGTGCGCGAGG
GGAGCGCGGCCGGGGGCGGTGCCCCGCGGTGCGGGGGGGCTGCGAGGGGAACAAAGGCTGCGTGCGGGGT
GTGTGCGTGGGGGGGTGAGCAGGGGGTGTGGGCGCGGCGGTCGGGCTGTAACCCCCCCCTGCACCCCCCT
CCCCGAGTTGCTGAGCACGGCCCGGCTTCGGGTGCGGGGCTCCGTACGGGGCGTGGCGCGGGGCTCGCCG
TGCCGGGCGGGGGGTGGCGGCAGGTGGGGGTGCCGGGCGGGGCGGGGCCGCCTCGGGCCGGGGAGGGCTC
GGGGGAGGGGCGCGGCGGCCCCCGGAGCGCCGGCGGCTGTCGAGGCGCGGCGAGCCGCAGCCATTGCCTT
TTATGGTAATCGTGCGAGAGGGCGCAGGGACTTCCTTTGTCCCAAATCTGTGCGGAGCCGAAATCTGGGA
GGCGCCGCCGCACCCCCTCTAGCGGGCGCGGGGCGAAGCGGTGCGGCGCCGGCAGGAAGGAAATGGGCGG
GGAGGGCCTTCGTGCGTCGCCGCGCCGCCGTCCCCTTCTCCCTCTCCAGCCTCGGGGCTGTCCGCGGGGG
GACGGCTGCCTTCGGGGGGGACGGGGCAGGGCGGGGTTCGGCTTCTGGCGTGTGACCGGCGGCTCTAGAG
CCTCTGCTAACCATGTTCATGCCTTCTTCTTTTTCCTACAGCTCCTGGGCAACGTGCTGGTTATTGTGCT
GTCTCATCATTTTGGCAAAGAATTCCTCGAGATCCACCGGTCGCCACCATGGTGAGCAAGGGCGAGGAGC
TGTTCACCGGGGTGGTGCCCATCCTGGTCGAGCTGGACGGCGACGTAAACGGCCACAAGTTCAGCGTGTC
CGGCGAGGGCGAGGGCGATGCCACCTACGGCAAGCTGACCCTGAAGTTCATCTGCACCACCGGCAAGCTG
CCCGTGCCCTGGCCCACCCTCGTGACCACCCTGACCTACGGCGTGCAGTGCTTCAGCCGCTACCCCGACC
ACATGAAGCAGCACGACTTCTTCAAGTCCGCCATGCCCGAAGGCTACGTCCAGGAGCGCACCATCTTCTT
CAAGGACGACGGCAACTACAAGACCTAACCAGGCCGTGCATAAGGCTGTGCTGACCATCGACGAGAAAGG
GACTGAAGCTGCTGGGGCGCGCCGAGGTGAAGTTCGAGGGCGACACCCTGGTGAACCGCATCGAGCTGAA
GGGCATCGACTTCAAGGAGGACGGCAACATCCTGGGGCACAAGCTGGAGTACAACTACAACAGCCACAAC
GTCTATATCATGGCCGACAAGCAGAAGAACGGCATCAAGGTGAACTTCAAGATCCGCCACAACATCGAGG
ACGGCAGCGTGCAGCTCGCCGACCACTACCAGCAGAACACCCCCATCGGCGACGGCCCCGTGCTGCTGCC
CGACAACCACTACCTGAGCACCCAGTCCGCCCTGAGCAAAGACCCCAACGAGAAGCGCGATCACATGGTC
CTGCTGGAGTTCGTGACCGCCGCCGGGATCACTCTCGGCATGGACGAGCTGTACAAGTAAAGCGGCCGCG
TCGACGGGCCCGCGGAATTCCGCCCCCCCCCCCTCTCCCTCCCCCCCCCCTAACGTTACTGGCCGAAGCC
GCTTGGAATAAGGCCGGTGTGCGTTTGTCTATATGTTATTTTCCACCATATTGCCGTCTTTTGGCAATGT
GAGGGCCCGGAAACCTGGCCCTGTCTTCTTGACGAGCATTCCTAGGGGTCTTTCCCCTCTCGCCAAAGGA
ATGCAAGGTCTGTTGAATGTCGTGAAGGAAGCAGTTCCTCTGGAAGCTTCTTGAAGACAAACAACGTCTG
TAGCGACCCTTTGCAGGCAGCGGAACCCCCCACCTGGCGACAGGTGCCTCTGCGGCCAAAAGCCACGTGT
ATAAGATACACCTGCAAAGGCGGCACAACCCCAGTGCCACGTTGTGAGTTGGATAGTTGTGGAAAGAGTC
AAATGGCTCTCCTCAAGCGTATTCAACAAGGGGCTGAAGGATGCCCAGAAGGTACCCCATTGTATGGGAT
CTGATCTGGGGCCTCGGTGCACATGCTTTACATGTGTTTAGTCGAGGTTAAAAAAACGTCTAGGCCCCCC
GAACCACGGGGACGTGGTTTTCCTTTGAAAAACACGATGATAATATGGCCACAACCATGACCGAGTACAA
GCCCACGGTGCGCCTCGCCACCCGCGACGACGTCCCCAGGGCCGTACGCACCCTCGCCGCCGCGTTCGCC
GACTACCCCGCCACGCGCCACACCGTCGATCCGGACCGCCACATCGAGCGGGTCACCGAGCTGCAAGAAC
TCTTCCTCACGCGCGTCGGGCTCGACATCGGCAAGGTGTGGGTCGCGGACGACGGCGCCGCGGTGGCGGT
CTGGACCACGCCGGAGAGCGTCGAAGCGGGGGCGGTGTTCGCCGAGATCGGCCCGCGCATGGCCGAGTTG
AGCGGTTCCCGGCTGGCCGCGCAGCAACAGATGGAAGGCCTCCTGGCGCCGCACCGGCCCAAGGAGCCCG
CGTGGTTCCTGGCCACCGTCGGCGTCTCGCCCGACCACCAGGGCAAGGGTCTGGGCAGCGCCGTCGTGCT
CCCCGGAGTGGAGGCGGCCGAGCGCGCCGGGGTGCCCGCCTTCCTGGAGACCTCCGCGCCCCGCAACCTC
CCCTTCTACGAGCGGCTCGGCTTCACCGTCACCGCCGACGTCGAGGTGCCCGAAGGACCGCGCACCTGGT
GCATGACCCGCAAGCCCGGTGCCTGACGCCCGCCCCACGACCCGCAGCGCCCGACCGAAAGGAGCGCACG
ACCCCATGCATCGATACCGTCGACCTCGAGGGGGGGCCCGGTACAAGTAAAGCGGCCGCGTCGACAATCA
ACCTCTGGATTACAAAATTTGTGAAAGATTGACTGGTATTCTTAACTATGTTGCTCCTTTTACGCTATGT
GGATACGCTGCTTTAATGCCTTTGTATCATGCTATTGCTTCCCGTATGGCTTTCATTTTCTCCTCCTTGT
ATAAATCCTGGTTGCTGTCTCTTTATGAGGAGTTGTGGCCCGTTGTCAGGCAACGTGGCGTGGTGTGCAC
TGTGTTTGCTGACGCAACCCCCACTGGTTGGGGCATTGCCACCACCTGTCAGCTCCTTTCCGGGACTTTC
GCTTTCCCCCTCCCTATTGCCACGGCGGAACTCATCGCCGCCTGCCTTGCCCGCTGCTGGACAGGGGCTC
GGCTGTTGGGCACTGACAATTCCGTGGTGTTGTCGGGGAAGCTGACGTCCTTTCCATGGCTGCTCGCCTG
TGTTGCCACCTGGATTCTGCGCGGGACGTCCTTCTGCTACGTCCCTTCGGCCCTCAATCCAGCGGACCTT
CCTTCCCGCGGCCTGCTGCCGGCTCTGCGGCCTCTTCCGCGTCTTCGCCTTCGCCCTCAGACGAGTCGGA
TCTCCCTTTGGGCCGCCTCCCCGCCTGGAATTCGAGCTCGGTACCTTTAAGACCAATGACTTACAAGGCA
GCTGTAGATCTTAGCCACTTTTTAAAAGAAAAGGGGGGACTGGAAGGGCTAATTCACTCCCAACGAAGAC
AAGATCTGCTTTTTGCTTGTACTGGGTCTCTCTGGTTAGACCAGATCTGAGCCTGGGAGCTCTCTGGCTA
ACTAGGGAACCCACTGCTTAAGCCTCAATAAAGCTTGCCTTGAGTGCTTCAAGTAGTGTGTGCCCGTCTG
TTGTGTGACTCTGGTAACTAGAGATCCCTCAGACCCTTTTAGTCAGTGTGGAAAATCTCTAGCAGTAGTA
GTTCATGTCATCTTATTATTCAGTATTTATAACTTGCAAAGAAATGAATATCAGAGAGTGAGAGGAACTT
GTTTATTGCAGCTTATAATGGTTACAAATAAAGCAATAGCATCACAAATTTCACAAATAAAGCATTTTTT
TCACTGCATTCTAGTTGTGGTTTGTCCAAACTCATCAATGTATCTTATCATGTCTGGCTCTAGCTATCCC
GCCCCTAACTCCGCCCAGTTCCGCCCATTCTCCGCCCCATGGCTGACTAATTTTTTTTATTTATGCAGAG
GCCGAGGCCGCCTCGGCCTCTGAGCTATTCCAGAAGTAGTGAGGAGGCTTTTTTGGAGGCCTAGGCTTTT
GCGTCGAGACGTACCCAATTCGCCCTATAGTGAGTCGTATTACGCGCGCTCACTGGCCGTCGTTTTACAA
CGTCGTGACTGGGAAAACCCTGGCGTTACCCAACTTAATCGCCTTGCAGCACATCCCCCTTTCGCCAGCT
GGCGTAATAGCGAAGAGGCCCGCACCGATCGCCCTTCCCAACAGTTGCGCAGCCTGAATGGCGAATGGCG
CG
[124 nt withheld, positions 7213-7336]
C
[91 nt withheld, positions 7338-7428]
A
[49 nt withheld, positions 7430-7478]
CCTTTGACGTTGGAGTCCACGTTCTTT
[37 nt withheld, positions 7506-7542]
ACCCTATCTCGGTCTATTCTTTTGATTTATAAGGGATTTTGCCGATTTCGGCCTATTGGTTAAAAAATGA
GCTGATTTAACAAAAATTTAACGCGAATTTTAACAAAATATTAACGTTTACAATTTCCCAGGTGGCACTT
TTCGGGGAAATGTGCGCGGAACCCCTATTTGTTTATTTTTCTAAATACATTCAAATATGTATCCGCTCAT
GAGACAATAACCCTGATAAATGCTTCAATAATATTGAAAAAGGAAGAGTATGAGTATTCAACATTTCCGT
GTCGCCCTTATTCCCTTTTTTGCGGCATTTTGCCTTCCTGTTTTTGCTCACCCAGAAACGCTGGTGAAAG
TAAAAGATGCTGAAGATCAGTTGGGTGCACGAGTGGGTTACATCGAACTGGATCTCAACAGCGGTAAGAT
CCTTGAGAGTTTTCGCCCCGAAGAACGTTTTCCAATGATGAGCACTTTTAAAGTTCTGCTATGTGGCGCG
GTATTATCCCGTATTGACGCCGGGCAAGAGCAACTCGGTCGCCGCATACACTATTCTCAGAATGACTTGG
TTGAGTACTCACCAGTCACAGAAAAGCATCTTACGGATGGCATGACAGTAAGAGAATTATGCAGTGCTGC
CATAACCATGAGTGATAACACTGCGGCCAACTTACTTCTGACAACGATCGGAGGACCGAAGGAGCTAACC
GCTTTTTTGCACAACATGGGGGATCATGTAACTCGCCTTGATCGTTGGGAACCGGAGCTGAATGAAGCCA
TACCAAACGACGAGCGTGACACCACGATGCCTGTAGCAATGGCAACAACGTTGCGCAAACTATTAACTGG
CGAACTACTTACTCTAGCTTCCCGGCAACAATTAATAGACTGGATGGAGGCGGATAAAGTTGCAGGACCA
CTTCTGCGCTCGGCCCTTCCGGCTGGCTGGTTTATTGCTGATAAATCTGGAGCCGGTGAGCGTGGGTCTC
GCGGTATCATTGCAGCACTGGGGCCAGATGGTAAGCCCTCCCGTATCGTAGTTATCTACACGACGGGGAG
TCAGGCAACTATGGATGAACGAAATAGACAGATCGCTGAGATAGGTGCCTCACTGATTAAGCATTGGTAA
CTGTCAGACCAAGTTTACTCATATATACTTTAGATTGATTTAAAACTTCATTTTTAATTTAAAAGGATCT
AGGTGAAGATCCTTTTTGATAATCTCATGACCAAAATCCCTTAACGTGAGTTTTCGTTCCACTGAGCGTC
AGACCCCGTAGAAAAGATCAAAGGATCTTCTTGAGATCCTTTTTTTCTGCGCGTAATCTGCTGCTTGCAA
ACAAAAAAACCACCGCTACCAGCGGTGGTTTGTTTGCCGGATCAAGAGCTACCAACTCTTTTTCCGAAGG
TAACTGGCTTCAGCAGAGCGCAGATACCAAATACTGTCCTTCTAGTGTAGCCGTAGTTAGGCCACCACTT
CAAGAACTCTGTAGCACCGCCTACATACCTCGCTCTGCTAATCCTGTTACCAGTGGCTGCTGCCAGTGGC
GATAAGTCGTGTCTTACCGGGTTGGACTCAAGACGATAGTTACCGGATAAGGCGCAGCGGTCGGGCTGAA
CGGGGGGTTCGTGCACACAGCCCAGCTTGGAGCGAACGACCTACACCGAACTGAGATACCTACAGCGTGA
GCTATGAGAAAGCGCCACGCTTCCCGAAGGGAGAAAGGCGGACAGGTATCCGGTAAGCGGCAGGGTCGGA
ACAGGAGAGCGCACGAGGGAGCTTCCAGGGGGAAACGCCTGGTATCTTTATAGTCCTGTCGGGTTTCGCC
ACCTCTGACTTGAGCGTCGATTTTTGTGATGCTCGTCAGGGGGGCGGAGCCTATGGAAAAACGCCAGCAA
CGCGGCCTTTTTACGGTTCCTGGCCTTTTGCTGGCCTTTTGCTCACATGTTCTTTCCTGCGTTATCCCCT
GATTCTGTGGATAACCGTATTACCGCCTTTGAGTGAGCTGATACCGCTCGCCGCAGCCGAACGACCGAGC
GCAGCGAGTCAGTGAGCGAGGAAGCGGAAGAGCGCCCAATACGCAAACCGCCTCTCCCCGCGCGTTGGCC
GATTCATTAATGCAGCTGGCACGACAGGTTTCCCGACTGGAAAGCGGGCAGTGAGCGCAACGCAATTAAT
GTGAGTTAGCTCACTCATTAGGCACCCCAGGCTTTACACTTTATGCTTCCGGCTCGTATGTTGTGTGGAA
TTGTGAGCGGATAACAATTTCACACAGGAAACAGCTATGACCATGATTACGCCAAGCGCGCAATTAACCC
TCACTAAAGGGAACAAAAGCTGGAGCTGCA
