>Addgene plasmid #86008 | Lenti CGIP + M-AAT target | addgene partial sequence | sequence record 170080 | Addgene Partial NGS Result
CATTTTGGCAAAGAATTCCTCGAGATCCACCGGTCGCCACCATGGTGAGCAAGGGCGAGGAGCTGTTCAC
CGGGGTGGTGCCCATCCTGGTCGAGCTGGACGGCGACGTAAACGGCCACAAGTTCAGCGTGTCCGGCGAG
GGCGAGGGCGATGCCACCTACGGCAAGCTGACCCTGAAGTTCATCTGCACCACCGGCAAGCTGCCCGTGC
CCTGGCCCACCCTCGTGACCACCCTGACCTACGGCGTGCAGTGCTTCAGCCGCTACCCCGACCACATGAA
GCAGCACGACTTCTTCAAGTCCGCCATGCCCGAAGGCTACGTCCAGGAGCGCACCATCTTCTTCAAGGAC
GACGGCAACTACAAGACCTAACCAGGCCGTGCATAAGGCTGTGCTGACCATCGACGAGAAAGGGACTGAA
GCTGCTGGGGCGCGCCGAGGTGAAGTTCGAGGGCGACACCCTGGTGAACCGCATCGAGCTGAAGGGCATC
GACTTCAAGGAGGACGGCAACATCCTGGGGCACAAGCTGGAGTACAACTACAACAGCCACAACGTCTATA
TCATGGCCGACAAGCAGAAGAACGGCATCAAGGTGAACTTCAAGATCCGCCACAACATCGAGGACGGCAG
CGTGCAGCTCGCCGACCACTACCAGCAGAACACCCCCATCGGCGACGGCCCCGTGCTGCTGCCCGACAAC
CACTACCTGAGCACCCAGTCCGCCCTGAGCAAAGACCCCAACGAGAAGCGCGATCACATGGTCCTGCTGG
AGTTCGTGACCGCCGCCGGGATCACTCTCGGCATGGACGAGCTGTACAAGTAAAGCGGCCGCGTCGACGG
GCCCGCGGAATTCCGCCCCCCCCCCCTCTCCCTCCCCCCCCCCTAACGTTACTGGCCGAAGCCGCTTGGA
ATAAGGCCGGTGTGCGTTTGTCTATATGTTATTTTCCACCATATTGCCGTCTTTTGGCAATGTGAGGGCC
CGGAAACCTGGCCCTGTCTTCTTGACGAGCATTCCTAGGGGTCTTTCCCCTCTCGCCAAAGGAATGCAAG
GTCTGTTGAATGTCGTGAAGGAAGCAGTTCCTCTGGAAGCTTCTTGAAGACAAACAACGTCTGTAGCGAC
CCTTTGCAGGCAGCGGAACCCCCCACCTGGCGACAGGTGCCTCTGCGGCCAAAAGCCACGTGTATAAGAT
ACACCTGCAAAGGCGGCACAACCCCAGTGCCACGTTGTGAGTTGGATAGTTGTGGAAAGAGTCAAATGGC
TCTCCTCAAGCGTATTCAACAAGGGGCTGAAGGATGCCCAGAAGGTACCCCATTGTATGGGATCTGATCT
GGGGCCTCGGTGCACATGCTTTACATGTGTTTAGTCGAGGTTAAAAAAACGTCTAGGCCCCCCGAACCAC
GGGGACGTGGTTTTCCTTTGAAAAACACGATGATAATATGGCCACAACCATGACCGAGTACAAGCCCACG
GTGCGCCTCGCCACCCGCGACGACGTCCCCAGGGCCGTACGCACCCTCGCCGCCGCGTTCGCCGACTACC
CCGCCACGCGCCACACCGTCGATCCGGACCGCCACATCGAGCGGGTCACCGAGCTGCAAGAACTCTTCCT
CACGCGCGTCGGGCTCGACATCGGCAAGGTGTGGGTCGCGGACGACGGCGCCGCGGTGGCGGTCTGGACC
ACGCCGGAGAGCGTCGAAGCGGGGGCGGTGTTCGCCGAGATCGGCCCGCGCATGGCCGAGTTGAGCGGTT
CCCGGCTGGCCGCGCAGCAACAGATGGAAGGCCTCCTGGCGCCGCACCGGCCCAAGGAGCCCGCGTGGTT
CCTGGCCACCGTCGGCGTCTCGCCCGACCACCAGGGCAAGGGTCTGGGCAGCGCCGTCGTGCTCCCCGGA
GTGGAGGCGGCCGAGCGCGCCGGGGTGCCCGCCTTCCTGGAGACCTCCGCGCCCCGCAACCTCCCCTTCT
ACGAGCGGCTCGGCTTCACCGTCACCGCCGACGTCGAGGTGCCCGAAGGACCGCGCACCTGGTGCATGAC
CCGCAAGCCCGGTGCCTGACGCCCGCCCCACGACCCGCAGCGCCCGACCGAAAGGAGCGCACGACCCCAT
GCATCGATACCGTCGACCTCGAGGGGGGGCCCGGTACAAGTAAAGCGGCCGCGTCGACAATCAACCTCTG
GATTACAAAATTTGTGAAAGATTGACTGGTATTCTTAACTATGTTGCTCCTTTTACGCTATGTGGATACG
CTGCTTTAATGCCTTTGTATCATGCTATTGCTTCCCGTATGGCTTTCATTTTCTCCTCCTTGTATAAATC
CTGGTTGCTGTCTCTTTATGAGGAGTTGTGGCCCGTTGTCAGGCAACGTGGCGTGGTGTGCACTGTGTTT
GCTGACGCAACCCCCACTGGTTGGGGCATTGCCACCACCTGTCAGCTCCTTTCCGGGACTTTCGCTTTCC
CCCTCCCTATTGCCACGGCGGAACTCATCGCCGCCTGCCTTGCCCGCTGCTGGACAGGGGCTCGGCTGTT
GGGCACTGACAATTCCGTGGTGTTGTCGGGGAAGCTGACGTCCTTTCCATGGCTGCTCGCCTGTGTTGCC
ACCTGGATTCTGCGCGGGACGTCCTTCTGCTACGTCCCTTCGGCCCTCAATCCAGCGGACCTTCCTTCCC
GCGGCCTGCTGCCGGCTCTGCGGCCTCTTCCGCGTCTTCGCCTTCGCCCTCAGACGAGTCGGATCTCCCT
TTGGGCCGCCTCCCCGCCTGGAATTCGAGCTCGGTACCTTTAAGACCAATGACTTACAAGGCAGCTGTAG
ATCTTAGCCACTTTTTAAAAGAAAAGGGGGGACTGGAAGGGCTAATTCACTCCCAACGAAGACAAGATCT
GCTTTTTGCTTGTACTGGGTCTCTCTGGTTAGACCAGATCTGAGCCTGGGAGCTCTCTGGCTAACTAGGG
AACCCACTGCTTAAGCCTCAATAAAGCTTGCCTTGAGTGCTTCAAGTAGTGTGTGCCCGTCTGTTGTGTG
ACTCTGGTAACTAGAGATCCCTCAGACCCTTTTAGTCAGTGTGGAAAATCTCTAGCAGTAGTAGTTCATG
TCATCTTATTATTCAGTATTTATAACTTGCAAAGAAATGAATATCAGAGAGTGAGAGGAACTTGTTTATT
GCAGCTTATAATGGTTACAAATAAAGCAATAGCATCACAAATTTCACAAATAAAGCATTTTTTTCACTGC
ATTCTAGTTGTGGTTTGTCCAAACTCATCAATGTATCTTATCATGTCTGGCTCTAGCTATCCCGCCCCTA
ACTCCGCCCAGTTCCGCCCATTCTCCGCCCCATGGCTGACTAATTTTTTTTATTTATGCAGAGGCCGAGG
CCGCCTCGGCCTCTGAGCTATTCCAGAAGTAGTGAGGAGGCTTTTTTGGAGGCCTAGGCTTTTGCGTCGA
GACGTACCCAATTCGCCCTATAGTGAGTCGTATTACGCGCGCTCACTGGCCGTCGTTTTACAACGTCGTG
ACTGGGAAAACCCTGGCGTTACCCAACTTAATCGCCTTGCAGCACATCCCCCTTTCGCCAGCTGGCGTAA
TAGCGAAGAGGCCCGCACCGATCGCCCTTCCCAACAGTTGCGCAGCCTGAATGGCGAATGGCGCG
[124 nt withheld, positions 3636-3759]
C
[91 nt withheld, positions 3761-3851]
A
[49 nt withheld, positions 3853-3901]
CCTTTGACGTTGGAGTCCACGTTCTTT
[37 nt withheld, positions 3929-3965]
ACCCTATCTCGGTCTATTCTTTTGATTTATAAGGGATTTTGCCGATTTCGGCCTATTGGTTAAAAAATGA
GCTGATTTAACAAAAATTTAACGCGAATTTTAACAAAATATTAACGTTTACAATTTCCCAGGTGGCACTT
TTCGGGGAAATGTGCGCGGAACCCCTATTTGTTTATTTTTCTAAATACATTCAAATATGTATCCGCTCAT
GAGACAATAACCCTGATAAATGCTTCAATAATATTGAAAAAGGAAGAGTATGAGTATTCAACATTTCCGT
GTCGCCCTTATTCCCTTTTTTGCGGCATTTTGCCTTCCTGTTTTTGCTCACCCAGAAACGCTGGTGAAAG
TAAAAGATGCTGAAGATCAGTTGGGTGCACGAGTGGGTTACATCGAACTGGATCTCAACAGCGGTAAGAT
CCTTGAGAGTTTTCGCCCCGAAGAACGTTTTCCAATGATGAGCACTTTTAAAGTTCTGCTATGTGGCGCG
GTATTATCCCGTATTGACGCCGGGCAAGAGCAACTCGGTCGCCGCATACACTATTCTCAGAATGACTTGG
TTGAGTACTCACCAGTCACAGAAAAGCATCTTACGGATGGCATGACAGTAAGAGAATTATGCAGTGCTGC
CATAACCATGAGTGATAACACTGCGGCCAACTTACTTCTGACAACGATCGGAGGACCGAAGGAGCTAACC
GCTTTTTTGCACAACATGGGGGATCATGTAACTCGCCTTGATCGTTGGGAACCGGAGCTGAATGAAGCCA
TACCAAACGACGAGCGTGACACCACGATGCCTGTAGCAATGGCAACAACGTTGCGCAAACTATTAACTGG
CGAACTACTTACTCTAGCTTCCCGGCAACAATTAATAGACTGGATGGAGGCGGATAAAGTTGCAGGACCA
CTTCTGCGCTCGGCCCTTCCGGCTGGCTGGTTTATTGCTGATAAATCTGGAGCCGGTGAGCGTGGGTCTC
GCGGTATCATTGCAGCACTGGGGCCAGATGGTAAGCCCTCCCGTATCGTAGTTATCTACACGACGGGGAG
TCAGGCAACTATGGATGAACGAAATAGACAGATCGCTGAGATAGGTGCCTCACTGATTAAGCATTGGTAA
CTGTCAGACCAAGTTTACTCATATATACTTTAGATTGATTTAAAACTTCATTTTTAATTTAAAAGGATCT
AGGTGAAGATCCTTTTTGATAATCTCATGACCAAAATCCCTTAACGTGAGTTTTCGTTCCACTGAGCGTC
AGACCCCGTAGAAAAGATCAAAGGATCTTCTTGAGATCCTTTTTTTCTGCGCGTAATCTGCTGCTTGCAA
ACAAAAAAACCACCGCTACCAGCGGTGGTTTGTTTGCCGGATCAAGAGCTACCAACTCTTTTTCCGAAGG
TAACTGGCTTCAGCAGAGCGCAGATACCAAATACTGTCCTTCTAGTGTAGCCGTAGTTAGGCCACCACTT
CAAGAACTCTGTAGCACCGCCTACATACCTCGCTCTGCTAATCCTGTTACCAGTGGCTGCTGCCAGTGGC
GATAAGTCGTGTCTTACCGGGTTGGACTCAAGACGATAGTTACCGGATAAGGCGCAGCGGTCGGGCTGAA
CGGGGGGTTCGTGCACACAGCCCAGCTTGGAGCGAACGACCTACACCGAACTGAGATACCTACAGCGTGA
GCTATGAGAAAGCGCCACGCTTCCCGAAGGGAGAAAGGCGGACAGGTATCCGGTAAGCGGCAGGGTCGGA
ACAGGAGAGCGCACGAGGGAGCTTCCAGGGGGAAACGCCTGGTATCTTTATAGTCCTGTCGGGTTTCGCC
ACCTCTGACTTGAGCGTCGATTTTTGTGATGCTCGTCAGGGGGGCGGAGCCTATGGAAAAACGCCAGCAA
CGCGGCCTTTTTACGGTTCCTGGCCTTTTGCTGGCCTTTTGCTCACATGTTCTTTCCTGCGTTATCCCCT
GATTCTGTGGATAACCGTATTACCGCCTTTGAGTGAGCTGATACCGCTCGCCGCAGCCGAACGACCGAGC
GCAGCGAGTCAGTGAGCGAGGAAGCGGAAGAGCGCCCAATACGCAAACCGCCTCTCCCCGCGCGTTGGCC
GATTCATTAATGCAGCTGGCACGACAGGTTTCCCGACTGGAAAGCGGGCAGTGAGCGCAACGCAATTAAT
GTGAGTTAGCTCACTCATTAGGCACCCCAGGCTTTACACTTTATGCTTCCGGCTCGTATGTTGTGTGGAA
TTGTGAGCGGATAACAATTTCACACAGGAAACAGCTATGACCATGATTACGCCAAGCGCGCAATTAACCC
TCACTAAAGGGAACAAAAGCTGGAGCTGCAAGCTTAATGTAGTCTTATGCAATACTCTTGTAGTCTTGCA
ACATGGTAACGATGAGTTAGCAACATGCCTTACAAGGAGAGAAAAAGCACCGTGCATGCCGATTGGTGGA
AGTAAGGTGGTACGATCGTGCCTTATTAGGAAGGCAACAGACGGGTCTGACATGGATTGGACGAACCACT
GAATTGCCGCATTGCAGAGATATTGTATTTAAGTGCCTAGCTCGATACAATAAACGGGTCTCTCTGGTTA
GACCAGATCTGAGCCTGGGAGCTCTCTGGCTAACTAGGGAACCCACTGCTTAAGCCTCAATAAAGCTTGC
CTTGAGTGCTTCAAGTAGTGTGTGCCCGTCTGTTGTGTGACTCTGGTAACTAGAGATCCCTCAGACCCTT
TTAGTCAGTGTGGAAAATCTCTAGCAGTGGCGCCCGAACAGGGACCTGAAAGCGAAAGGGAAACCAGAGC
TCTCTCGACGCAGGACTCGGCTTGCTGAAGCGCGCACGGCAAGAGGCGAGGGGCGGCGACTGGTGAGTAC
GCCAAAAATTTTGACTAGCGGAGGCTAGAAGGAGAGAGATGGGTGCGAGAGCGTCAGTATTAAGCGGGGG
AGAATTAGATCGCGATGGGAAAAAATTCGGTTAAGGCCAGGGGGAAAGAAAAAATATAAATTAAAACATA
TAGTATGGGCAAGCAGGGAGCTAGAACGATTCGCAGTTAATCCTGGCCTGTTAGAAACATCAGAAGGCTG
TAGACAAATACTGGGACAGCTACAACCATCCCTTCAGACAGGATCAGAAGAACTTAGATCATTATATAAT
ACAGTAGCAACCCTCTATTGTGTGCATCAAAGGATAGAGATAAAAGACACCAAGGAAGCTTTAGACAAGA
TAGAGGAAGAGCAAAACAAAAGTAAGACCACCGCACAGCAAGCGGCCGCTGATCTTCAGACCTGGAGGAG
GAGATATGAGGGACAATTGGAGAAGTGAATTATATAAATATAAAGTAGTAAAAATTGAACCATTAGGAGT
AGCACCCACCAAGGCAAAGAGAAGAGTGGTGCAGAGAGAAAAAAGAGCAGTGGGAATAGGAGCTTTGTTC
CTTGGGTTCTTGGGAGCAGCAGGAAGCACTATGGGCGCAGCCTCAATGACGCTGACGGTACAGGCCAGAC
AATTATTGTCTGGTATAGTGCAGCAGCAGAACAATTTGCTGAGGGCTATTGAGGCGCAACAGCATCTGTT
GCAACTCACAGTCTGGGGCATCAAGCAGCTCCAGGCAAGAATCCTGGCTGTGGAAAGATACCTAAAGGAT
CAACAGCTCCTGGGGATTTGGGGTTGCTCTGGAAAACTCATTTGCACCACTGCTGTGCCTTGGAATGCTA
GTTGGAGTAATAAATCTCTGGAACAGATTTGGAATCACACGACCTGGATGGAGTGGGACAGAGAAATTAA
CAATTACACAAGCTTAATACACTCCTTAATTGAAGAATCGCAAAACCAGCAAGAAAAGAATGAACAAGAA
TTATTGGAATTAGATAAATGGGCAAGTTTGTGGAATTGGTTTAACATAACAAATTGGCTGTGGTATATAA
AATTATTCATAATGATAGTAGGAGGCTTGGTAGGTTTAAGAATAGTTTTTGCTGTACTTTCTATAGTGAA
TAGAGTTAGGCAGGGATATTCACCATTATCGTTTCAGACCCACCTCCCAACCCCGAGGGGACCCGACAGG
CCCGAAGGAATAGAAGAAGAAGGTGGAGAGAGAGACAGAGACAGATCCATTCGATTAGTGAACGGATCTC
GACGGTATCGGTTAACTTTTAAAAGAAAAGGGGGGATTGGGGGGTACAGTGCAGGGGAAAGAATAGTAGA
CATAATAGCAACAGACATACAAACTAAAGAATTACAAAAACAAATTACAAAAATTCAAAATTTTA
